Addgene plasmid #188903: pEF cyto-cmCh
Purpose: Expresses cytosolic mCherry
Depositing lab: Edwin Chapman. Depositing organization: University of Wisconsin, Madison. Publication: Mitofusin 2 Sustains the Axonal Mitochondrial Network to Support Presynaptic Ca(2+) Homeostasis and the Synaptic Vesicle Cycle in Rat Hippocampal Axons. Vevea JD, Chapman ER. J Neurosci. 2023 May 10;43(19):3421-3438. doi: 10.1523/JNEUROSCI.1356-22.2023. Epub 2023 Mar 30. PubMed 36997314.
Backbone
  Vector backbone: pEF
  Vector type: Mammalian Expression
Growth in bacteria
  Bacterial resistance: Ampicillin, 100 μg/mL
  Growth temperature: 37°C
  Growth strain: NEB Stable
  Copy number: High Copy
Gene/Insert
  Gene/Insert name: cytosolic mCherry
  Species: Synthetic
  Cloning method: Unknown
Terms and licenses: Academic/Nonprofit Terms; Industry Terms: Not Available to Industry
Depositor comments: Please visit https://doi.org/10.1101/2022.07.06.499030 for bioRxiv preprint.
How to cite: pEF cyto-cmCh was a gift from Edwin Chapman (Addgene plasmid # 188903 ; http://n2t.net/addgene:188903 ; RRID:Addgene_188903)
