[The description below was written by a language model from this plasmid's Addgene catalogue record and pLannotate feature annotations shown in this document.]
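Description:
pEF cyto-cmCh is a small (about 5 kb) mammalian expression plasmid built on a pEF backbone and designed to express untargeted, cytosolic mCherry. In bacteria it is maintained as a high-copy plasmid through a ColE1/pUC-type origin of replication and selected with ampicillin via the β-lactamase (AmpR) gene and its native promoter. No mammalian selection marker is annotated, so the plasmid appears suited to transient expression rather than drug-selected stable lines.

The expression cassette is driven by the human EF-1α promoter, a strong constitutive promoter, preceded by a very short fragment annotated as CMV enhancer. A remnant of the multiple cloning site separates the promoter from the mCherry coding sequence, a rapidly maturing monomeric red fluorescent protein derived from Discosoma. No localisation signal or fusion partner is annotated, consistent with the protein filling the cytosol. Downstream lies a short β-globin-like fragment followed by the rabbit β-globin polyadenylation signal; the fragment is most likely part of the globin 3′ region carried along with the terminator rather than an intended coding element. Elsewhere in the backbone are an SV40 origin of replication, which permits episomal amplification in cells expressing SV40 large T antigen, an SV40 poly(A) signal, and vestigial lac promoter/operator, CAP site and lacI fragments inherited from the cloning vector.

The plasmid serves as a soluble red cell-fill marker. It was deposited with a study of mitochondria and presynaptic function in rat hippocampal axons, where such a marker would typically outline cell or axon morphology, although the record does not state its exact use.
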