Features (pLannotate 1.2.2; 17 found; start..end, strand, type, name):
     41..59      +  enhancer       CMV enhancer (fragment): human cytomegalovirus immediate early enhancer
     73..1254    +  promoter       EF-1α promoter: strong constitutive promoter for human elongation factor EF-1α
   1256..1286    +  misc_feature   MCS (fragment): multiple cloning site
   1292..1981    +  CDS            mCherry: mCherry is a basic (constitutively fluorescent) red fluorescent protein published in 2004, derived from Discosoma sp.. It is reported to be a very rapidly-maturing monomer with low acid sensitivity.
   1991..2062    +  CDS            HBB (fragment): HBB_PONPY - Experimental evidence at transcript level: Swiss-Prot protein existence level 2. Involved in oxygen transport from the lung to the various peripheral tissues. From Pongo pygmaeus (Bornean orangutan).
   2133..2188    +  polyA_signal   β-globin poly(A) signal: rabbit β-globin polyadenylation signal (Gil and Proudfoot, 1987)
   2573..2589    -  protein_bind   lac operator: The lac repressor binds to the lac operator to inhibit transcription in E. coli. This inhibition can be relieved by adding lactose or isopropyl-β-D-thiogalactopyranoside (IPTG). lac repressor encoded by lacI
   2597..2627    -  promoter       lac promoter: promoter for the E. coli lac operon
   2642..2663    -  protein_bind   CAP binding site: CAP binding activates transcription in the presence of cAMP. E. coli catabolite activator protein
   2676..2715    -  CDS            lacI (fragment): lac repressor; lacI; The lac repressor binds to the lac operator to inhibit transcription in E. coli. This inhibition can be relieved by adding lactose or isopropyl-β-D-thiogalactopyranoside (IPTG).
   2722..2744    +  promoter       SV40 promoter (fragment): SV40 enhancer and early promoter
   2768..2903    +  rep_origin     SV40 ori: SV40 origin of replication
   2923..3057    +  polyA_signal   SV40 poly(A) signal: SV40 polyadenylation signal
   3059..3113    -  CDS            lacI (fragment): lac repressor; lacI; The lac repressor binds to the lac operator to inhibit transcription in E. coli. This inhibition can be relieved by adding lactose or isopropyl-β-D-thiogalactopyranoside (IPTG).
   3296..3884    -  rep_origin     ori: high-copy-number ColE1/pMB1/pBR322/pUC origin of replication
   4055..4915    -  CDS            AmpR: β-lactamase; bla; confers resistance to ampicillin, carbenicillin, and related antibiotics
   4916..10      -  promoter       AmpR promoter (across the origin): bla
>Addgene plasmid #188903 | pEF cyto-cmCh | addgene full sequence | sequence record 375141 | Addgene NGS Result
GGGTTCCGCGCACATTTCCCCGAAAAGTGCCACCTGGGTCGACATTGATTATTGACTAGATCATCGCGTG
AGGCTCCGGTGCCCGTCAGTGGGCAGAGCGCACATCGCCCACAGTCCCCGAGAAGTTGGGGGGAGGGGTC
GGCAATTGAACCGGTGCCTAGAGAAGGTGGCGCGGGGTAAACTGGGAAAGTGATGTCGTGTACTGGCTCC
GCCTTTTTCCCGAGGGTGGGGGAGAACCGTATATAAGTGCAGTAGTCGCCGTGAACGTTCTTTTTCGCAA
CGGGTTTGCCGCCAGAACACAGGTAAGTGCCGTGTGTGGTTCCCGCGGGCCTGGCCTCTTTACGGGTTAT
GGCCCTTGCGTGCCTTGAATTACTTCCACGCCCCTGGCTGCAGTACGTGATTCTTGATCCCGAGCTTCGG
GTTGGAAGTGGGTGGGAGAGTTCGAGGCCTTGCGCTTAAGGAGCCCCTTCGCCTCGTGCTTGAGTTGAGG
CCTGGCCTGGGCGCTGGGGCCGCCGCGTGCGAATCTGGTGGCACCTTCGCGCCTGTCTCGCTGCTTTCGA
TAAGTCTCTAGCCATTTAAAATTTTTGATGACCTGCTGCGACGCTTTTTTTCTGGCAAGATAGTCTTGTA
AATGCGGGCCAAGATCTGCACACTGGTATTTCGGTTTTTGGGGCCGCGGGCGGCGACGGGGCCCGTGCGT
CCCAGCGCACATGTTCGGCGAGGCGGGGCCTGCGAGCGCGGCCACCGAGAATCGGACGGGGGTAGTCTCA
AGCTGGCCGGCCTGCTCTGGTGCCTGGCCTCGCGCCGCCGTGTATCGCCCCGCCCTGGGCGGCAAGGCTG
GCCCGGTCGGCACCAGTTGCGTGAGCGGAAAGATGGCCGCTTCCCGGCCCTGCTGCAGGGAGCTCAAAAT
GGAGGACGCGGCGCTCGGGAGAGCGGGCGGGTGAGTCACCCACACAAAGGAAAAGGGCCTTTCCGTCCTC
AGCCGTCGCTTCATGTGACTCCACGGAGTACCGGGCGCCGTCCAGGCACCTCGATTAGTTCTCGAGCTTT
TGGAGTACGTCGTCTTTAGGTTGGGGGGAGGGGTTTTATGCGATGGAGTTTCCCCACACTGAGTGGGTGG
AGACTGAAGTTAGGCCAGCTTGGCACTTGATGTAATTCTCCTTGGAATTTGCCCTTTTTGAGTTTGGATC
TTGGTTCATTCTCAAGCCTCAGACAGTGGTTCAAAGTTTTTTTCTTCCATTTCAGGTGTCGTGAGGAATT
CTGCAGTCGACGGTACCGCGGGCCCGCCACCATGGTGAGCAAGGGCGAGGAGGATAACATGGCCATCATC
AAGGAGTTCATGCGCTTCAAGGTGCACATGGAGGGCTCCGTGAACGGCCACGAGTTCGAGATCGAGGGCG
AGGGCGAGGGCCGCCCCTACGAGGGCACCCAGACCGCCAAGCTGAAGGTGACCAAGGGTGGCCCCCTGCC
CTTCGCCTGGGACATCCTGTCCCCTCAGTTCATGTACGGCTCCAAGGCCTACGTGAAGCACCCCGCCGAC
ATCCCCGACTACTTGAAGCTGTCCTTCCCCGAGGGCTTCAAGTGGGAGCGCGTGATGAACTTCGAGGACG
GCGGCGTGGTGACCGTGACCCAGGACTCCTCCCTGCAGGACGGCGAGTTCATCTACAAGGTGAAGCTGCG
CGGCACCAACTTCCCCTCCGACGGCCCCGTAATGCAGAAGAAGACCATGGGCTGGGAGGCCTCCTCCGAG
CGGATGTACCCCGAGGACGGCGCCCTGAAGGGCGAGATCAAGCAGAGGCTGAAGCTGAAGGACGGCGGCC
ACTACGACGCTGAGGTCAAGACCACCTACAAGGCCAAGAAGCCCGTGCAGCTGCCCGGCGCCTACAACGT
CAACATCAAGTTGGACATCACCTCCCACAACGAGGACTACACCATCGTGGAACAGTACGAACGCGCCGAG
GGCCGCCACTCCACCGGCGGCTAAGGCCGCACTCCTCAGGTGCAGGCTGCCTATCAGAAGGTGGTGGCTG
GTGTGGCCAATGCCCTGGCTCACAAATACCACTGAGATCTTTTTCCCTCTGCCAAAAATTATGGGGACAT
CATGAAGCCCCTTGAGCATCTGACTTCTGGCTAATAAAGGAAATTTATTTTCATTGCAATAGTGTGTTGG
AATTTTTTGTGTCTCTCACTCGGAAGGACATATGGGAGGGCAAATCATTTAAAACATCAGAATGAGTATT
TGGTTTAGAGTTTGGCAACATATGCCCATATGCTGGCTGCCATGAACAAAGGTTGGCTATAAAGAGGTCA
TCAGTATATGAAACAGCCCCCTGCTGTCCATTCCTTATTCCATAGAAAAGCCTTGACTTGAGGTTAGATT
TTTTTTATATTTTGTTTTGTGTTATTTTTTTCTTTAACATCCCTAAAATTTTCCTTACATGTTTTACTAG
CCAGATTTTTCCTCCTCTCCTGACTACTCCCAGTCATAGCTGTCCCTCTTCTCTTATGGAGATCCCTCGA
CCTGCAGCCCAAGCTTGGCGTAATCATGGTCATAGCTGTTTCCTGTGTGAAATTGTTATCCGCTCACAAT
TCCACACAACATACGAGCCGGAAGCATAAAGTGTAAAGCCTGGGGTGCCTAATGAGTGAGCTAACTCACA
TTAATTGCGTTGCGCTCACTGCCCGCTTTCCAGTCGGGAAACCTGTCGTGCCAGCGGATCCGCATCTCAA
TTAGTCAGCAACCATAGTCCCGCCCCTAACTCCGCCCATCCCGCCCCTAACTCCGCCCAGTTCCGCCCAT
TCTCCGCCCCATGGCTGACTAATTTTTTTTATTTATGCAGAGGCCGAGGCCGCCTCGGCCTCTGAGCTAT
TCCAGAAGTAGTGAGGAGGCTTTTTTGGAGGCCTAGGCTTTTGCAAAAAGCTAACTTGTTTATTGCAGCT
TATAATGGTTACAAATAAAGCAATAGCATCACAAATTTCACAAATAAAGCATTTTTTTCACTGCATTCTA
GTTGTGGTTTGTCCAAACTCATCAATGTATCTTATCATGTCTGGATCCGCTGCATTAATGAATCGGCCAA
CGCGCGGGGAGAGGCGGTTTGCGTATTGGGCGCTCTTCCGCTTCCTCGCTCACTGACTCGCTGCGCTCGG
TCGTTCGGCTGCGGCGAGCGGTATCAGCTCACTCAAAGGCGGTAATACGGTTATCCACAGAATCAGGGGA
TAACGCAGGAAAGAACATGTGAGCAAAAGGCCAGCAAAAGGCCAGGAACCGTAAAAAGGCCGCGTTGCTG
GCGTTTTTCCATAGGCTCCGCCCCCCTGACGAGCATCACAAAAATCGACGCTCAAGTCAGAGGTGGCGAA
ACCCGACAGGACTATAAAGATACCAGGCGTTTCCCCCTGGAAGCTCCCTCGTGCGCTCTCCTGTTCCGAC
CCTGCCGCTTACCGGATACCTGTCCGCCTTTCTCCCTTCGGGAAGCGTGGCGCTTTCTCATAGCTCACGC
TGTAGGTATCTCAGTTCGGTGTAGGTCGTTCGCTCCAAGCTGGGCTGTGTGCACGAACCCCCCGTTCAGC
CCGACCGCTGCGCCTTATCCGGTAACTATCGTCTTGAGTCCAACCCGGTAAGACACGACTTATCGCCACT
GGCAGCAGCCACTGGTAACAGGATTAGCAGAGCGAGGTATGTAGGCGGTGCTACAGAGTTCTTGAAGTGG
TGGCCTAACTACGGCTACACTAGAAGAACAGTATTTGGTATCTGCGCTCTGCTGAAGCCAGTTACCTTCG
GAAAAAGAGTTGGTAGCTCTTGATCCGGCAAACAAACCACCGCTGGTAGCGGTGGTTTTTTTGTTTGCAA
GCAGCAGATTACGCGCAGAAAAAAAGGATCTCAAGAAGATCCTTTGATCTTTTCTACGGGGTCTGACGCT
CAGTGGAACGAAAACTCACGTTAAGGGATTTTGGTCATGAGATTATCAAAAAGGATCTTCACCTAGATCC
TTTTAAATTAAAAATGAAGTTTTAAATCAATCTAAAGTATATATGAGTAAACTTGGTCTGACAGTTACCA
ATGCTTAATCAGTGAGGCACCTATCTCAGCGATCTGTCTATTTCGTTCATCCATAGTTGCCTGACTCCCC
GTCGTGTAGATAACTACGATACGGGAGGGCTTACCATCTGGCCCCAGTGCTGCAATGATACCGCGAGACC
CACGCTCACCGGCTCCAGATTTATCAGCAATAAACCAGCCAGCCGGAAGGGCCGAGCGCAGAAGTGGTCC
TGCAACTTTATCCGCCTCCATCCAGTCTATTAATTGTTGCCGGGAAGCTAGAGTAAGTAGTTCGCCAGTT
AATAGTTTGCGCAACGTTGTTGCCATTGCTACAGGCATCGTGGTGTCACGCTCGTCGTTTGGTATGGCTT
CATTCAGCTCCGGTTCCCAACGATCAAGGCGAGTTACATGATCCCCCATGTTGTGCAAAAAAGCGGTTAG
CTCCTTCGGTCCTCCGATCGTTGTCAGAAGTAAGTTGGCCGCAGTGTTATCACTCATGGTTATGGCAGCA
CTGCATAATTCTCTTACTGTCATGCCATCCGTAAGATGCTTTTCTGTGACTGGTGAGTACTCAACCAAGT
CATTCTGAGAATAGTGTATGCGGCGACCGAGTTGCTCTTGCCCGGCGTCAATACGGGATAATACCGCGCC
ACATAGCAGAACTTTAAAAGTGCTCATCATTGGAAAACGTTCTTCGGGGCGAAAACTCTCAAGGATCTTA
CCGCTGTTGAGATCCAGTTCGATGTAACCCACTCGTGCACCCAACTGATCTTCAGCATCTTTTACTTTCA
CCAGCGTTTCTGGGTGAGCAAAAACAGGAAGGCAAAATGCCGCAAAAAAGGGAATAAGGGCGACACGGAA
ATGTTGAATACTCATACTCTTCCTTTTTCAATATTATTGAAGCATTTATCAGGGTTATTGTCTCATGAGC
GGATACATATTTGAATGTATTTAGAAAAATAAACAAATAG
